>Addgene plasmid #107709 | pAAV-EF1alpha-soCoChR-GFP | addgene full sequence | sequence record 209388 | Addgene NGS Result
GCGATCGGTGCGGGCCTCTTCGCTATTACGCCAGCTGCGCGCTCGCTCGCTCACTGAGGCCGCCCGGGCA
AAGCCCGGGCGTCGGGCGACCTTTGGTCGCCCGGCCTCAGTGAGCGAGCGAGCGCGCAGAGAGGGAGTGG
CCAACTCCATCACTAGGGGTTCCTTGTAGTTAATGATTAACCCGCCATGCTACTTATCTACGTAGCCATG
CTCTAGGAAGATCGTAGGTTAATTAAGGCTCCGGTGCCCGTCAGTGGGCAGAGCGCACATCGCCCACAGT
CCCCGAGAAGTTGGGGGGAGGGGTCGGCAATTGAACCGGTGCCTAGAGAAGGTGGCGCGGGGTAAACTGG
GAAAGTGATGTCGTGTACTGGCTCCGCCTTTTTCCCGAGGGTGGGGGAGAACCGTATATAAGTGCAGTAG
TCGCCGTGAACGTTCTTTTTCGCAACGGGTTTGCCGCCAGAACACAGGTAAGTGCCGTGTGTGGTTCCCG
CGGGCCTGGCCTCTTTACGGGTTATGGCCCTTGCGTGCCTTGAATTACTTCCACTGGCTGCAGTACGTGA
TTCTTGATCCCGAGCTTCGGGTTGGAAGTGGGTGGGAGAGTTCGAGGCCTTGCGCTTAAGGAGCCCCTTC
GCCTCGTGCTTGAGTTGAGGCCTGGCCTGGGCGCTGGGGCCGCCGCGTGCGAATCTGGTGGCACCTTCGC
GCCTGTCTCGCTGCTTTCGATAAGTCTCTAGCCATTTAAAATTTTTGATGACCTGCTGCGACGCTTTTTT
TCTGGCAAGATAGTCTTGTAAATGCGGGCCAAGATCTGCACACTGGTATTTCGGTTTTTGGGGCCGCGGG
CGGCGACGGGGCCCGTGCGTCCCAGCGCACATGTTCGGCGAGGCGGGGCCTGCGAGCGCGGCCACCGAGA
ATCGGACGGGGGTAGTCTCAAGCTGGCCGGCCTGCTCTGGTGCCTGGCCTCGCGCCGCCGTGTATCGCCC
CGCCCTGGGCGGCAAGGCTGGCCCGGTCGGCACCAGTTGCGTGAGCGGAAAGATGGCCGCTTCCCGGCCC
TGCTGCAGGGAGCTCAAAATGGAGGACGCGGCGCTCGGGAGAGCGGGCGGGTGAGTCACCCACACAAAGG
AAAAGGGCCTTTCCGTCCTCAGCCGTCGCTTCATGTGACTCCACGGAGTACCGGGCGCCGTCCAGGCACC
TCGATTAGTTCTCGAGCTTTTGGAGTACGTCGTCTTTAGGTTGGGGGGAGGGGTTTTATGCGATGGAGTT
TCCCCACACTGAGTGGGTGGAGACTGAAGTTAGGCCAGCTTGGCACTTGATGTAATTCTCCTTGGAATTT
GCCCTTTTTGAGTTTGGATCTTGGTTCATTCTCAAGCCTCAGACAGTGGTTCAAAGTTTTTTTCTTCCAT
TTCAGGTGTCGTGAGGATCCGCCACCATGCTGGGGAACGGCAGCGCCATTGTGCCTATCGACCAGTGCTT
TTGCCTGGCTTGGACCGACAGCCTGGGAAGCGATACAGAGCAGCTGGTGGCCAACATCCTCCAGTGGTTC
GCCTTCGGCTTCAGCATCCTGATCCTGATGTTCTACGCCTACCAGACTTGGAGAGCCACTTGCGGTTGGG
AGGAGGTCTACGTCTGTTGCGTCGAGCTGACCAAGGTCATCATCGAGTTCTTCCACGAGTTCGACGACCC
CAGCATGCTGTACCTGGCTAACGGACACCGAGTCCAGTGGCTGAGATACGCAGAGTGGCTGCTGACTTGT
CCCGTCATCCTGATCCACCTGAGCAACCTGACCGGCCTGAAGGACGACTACAGCAAGCGGACCATGAGGC
TGCTGGTGTCAGACGTGGGAACCATCGTGTGGGGAGCTACAAGCGCCATGAGCACAGGCTACGTCAAGGT
CATCTTCTTCGTGCTGGGTTGCATCTACGGCGCCAACACCTTCTTCCACGCCGCCAAGGTGTATATCGAG
AGCTACCACGTGGTGCCAAAGGGCAGACCTAGAACCGTCGTGCGGATCATGGCTTGGCTGTTCTTCCTGT
CTTGGGGCATGTTCCCCGTGCTGTTCGTCGTGGGACCAGAAGGATTCGACGCCATCAGCGTGTACGGCTC
TACCATTGGCCACACCATCATCGACCTCATGAGCAAGAATTGTTGGGGCCTGCTGGGACACTATCTGAGA
GTGCTGATCCACCAGCACATCATCATCTACGGCGACATCCGGAAGAAGACCAAGATCAACGTGGCCGGCG
AGGAGATGGAAGTGGAGACCATGGTGGACCAGGAGGACGAGGAGACAGTGGGAGGTTCAGGTGGAACCGG
TGGAAGTGGAGGTACCATGCCCGCCGAACTGCTGCTGCTGCTGATTGTCGCTTTTGCTAACCCTTCTTGC
CAGGTGCTGTCTTCTCTGAGGATGGCCGCTATTCTGGACGATCAGACCGTGTGCGGAAGAGGAGAGAGGC
TGGCACTGGCACTGGCTAGGGAGCAGATCAATGGCATCATTGAAGTGCCTGCAAAGGCCCGGGTCGAGGT
GGACATTTTCGAACTGCAGAGAGATAGCCAGTACGAGACCACAGACACCATGTGCCAGATCCTGCCAAAA
GGAGTGGTCTCCGTCCTGGGACCAAGCTCCTCTCCTGCTTCTGCAAGTACCGTGTCTCACATTTGTGGCG
AGAAGGAAATCCCCCATATCAAGGTCGGGCCAGAGGAAACACCCAGGCTGCAGTACCTGCGCTTCGCCTC
AGTGAGCCTGTATCCATCAAACGAGGATGTGTCACTGGCAGTCAGCGGAGCTAGCGGAGGTACTGTGAGC
AAGGGCGAGGAGCTGTTCACCGGGGTGGTGCCCATCCTGGTCGAGCTGGACGGCGACGTAAACGGCCACA
AGTTCAGCGTGTCCGGCGAGGGCGAGGGCGATGCCACCTACGGCAAGCTGACCCTGAAGTTCATTTGCAC
CACCGGCAAGCTGCCCGTGCCCTGGCCCACCCTCGTGACCACCCTGACCTACGGCGTGCAGTGCTTCAGC
CGCTACCCCGACCACATGAAGCAGCACGACTTCTTCAAGTCCGCCATGCCCGAAGGCTACGTCCAGGAGC
GCACCATCTTCTTCAAGGACGACGGCAACTACAAGACCCGCGCCGAGGTGAAGTTCGAGGGCGACACCCT
GGTGAACCGCATCGAGCTGAAGGGCATCGACTTCAAGGAGGACGGCAACATCCTGGGGCACAAGCTGGAG
TACAACTACAACAGCCACAACGTCTATATCATGGCCGACAAGCAGAAGAACGGCATCAAGGTGAACTTCA
AGATCCGCCACAACATCGAGGACGGCAGCGTGCAGCTCGCCGACCACTACCAGCAGAACACCCCCATCGG
CGACGGCCCCGTGCTGCTGCCCGACAACCACTACCTGAGCACCCAGTCCGCCCTGAGCAAAGACCCCAAC
GAGAAGCGCGATCACATGGTCCTGCTGGAGTTCGTGACCGCCGCCGGGATCACTCTCGGCATGGACGAGC
TGTACAAGTAAGAATTCGATATCAAGCTTATCGATAATCAACCTCTGGATTACAAAATTTGTGAAAGATT
GACTGGTATTCTTAACTATGTTGCTCCTTTTACGCTATGTGGATACGCTGCTTTAATGCCTTTGTATCAT
GCTATTGCTTCCCGTATGGCTTTCATTTTCTCCTCCTTGTATAAATCCTGGTTGCTGTCTCTTTATGAGG
AGTTGTGGCCCGTTGTCAGGCAACGTGGCGTGGTGTGCACTGTGTTTGCTGACGCAACCCCCACTGGTTG
GGGCATTGCCACCACCTGTCAGCTCCTTTCCGGGACTTTCGCTTTCCCCCTCCCTATTGCCACGGCGGAA
CTCATCGCCGCCTGCCTTGCCCGCTGCTGGACAGGGGCTCGGCTGTTGGGCACTGACAATTCCGTGGTGT
TGTCGGGGAAATCATCGTCCTTTCCTTGGCTGCTCGCCTGTGTTGCCACCTGGATTCTGCGCGGGACGTC
CTTCTGCTACGTCCCTTCGGCCCTCAATCCAGCGGACCTTCCTTCCCGCGGCCTGCTGCCGGCTCTGCGG
CCTCTTCCGCGTCTTCGCCTTCGCCCTCAGACGAGTCGGATCTCCCTTTGGGCCGCCTCCCCGCATCGAT
ACCGTCGACCCGGGCGGCCGCTTCGAGCAGACATGATAAGATACATTGATGAGTTTGGACAAACCACAAC
TAGAATGCAGTGAAAAAAATGCTTTATTTGTGAAATTTGTGATGCTATTGCTTTATTTGTAACCATTATA
AGCTGCAATAAACAAGTTAACAACAACAATTGCATTCATTTTATGTTTCAGGTTCAGGGGGAGATGTGGG
AGGTTTTTTAAAGCAAGTAAAACCTCTACAAATGTGGTAAAATCGATAAGGATCTTCCTAGAGCATGGCT
ACGTAGATAAGTAGCATGGCGGGTTAATCATTAACTACAAGGAACCCCTAGTGATGGAGTTGGCCACTCC
CTCTCTGCGCGCTCGCTCGCTCACTGAGGCCGGGCGACCAAAGGTCGCCCGACGCCCGGGCTTTGCCCGG
GCGGCCTCAGTGAGCGAGCGAGCGCGCAGCTGCATTAATGAATCGGCCAACGCGCGGGGAGAGGCGGTTT
GCGTATTGGGCGCTCTTCCGCTTCCTCGCTCACTGACTCGCTGCGCTCGGTCGTTCGGCTGCGGCGAGCG
GTATCAGCTCACTCAAAGGCGGTAATACGGTTATCCACAGAATCAGGGGATAACGCAGGAAAGAACATGT
GAGCAAAAGGCCAGCAAAAGGCCAGGAACCGTAAAAAGGCCGCGTTGCTGGCGTTTTTCCATAGGCTCCG
CCCCCCTGACGAGCATCACAAAAATCGACGCTCAAGTCAGAGGTGGCGAAACCCGACAGGACTATAAAGA
TACCAGGCGTTTCCCCCTGGAAGCTCCCTCGTGCGCTCTCCTGTTCCGACCCTGCCGCTTACCGGATACC
TGTCCGCCTTTCTCCCTTCGGGAAGCGTGGCGCTTTCTCATAGCTCACGCTGTAGGTATCTCAGTTCGGT
GTAGGTCGTTCGCTCCAAGCTGGGCTGTGTGCACGAACCCCCCGTTCAGCCCGACCGCTGCGCCTTATCC
GGTAACTATCGTCTTGAGTCCAACCCGGTAAGACACGACTTATCGCCACTGGCAGCAGCCACTGGTAACA
GGATTAGCAGAGCGAGGTATGTAGGCGGTGCTACAGAGTTCTTGAAGTGGTGGCCTAACTACGGCTACAC
TAGAAGAACAGTATTTGGTATCTGCGCTCTGCTGAAGCCAGTTACCTTCGGAAAAAGAGTTGGTAGCTCT
TGATCCGGCAAACAAACCACCGCTGGTAGCGGTGGTTTTTTTGTTTGCAAGCAGCAGATTACGCGCAGAA
AAAAAGGATCTCAAGAAGATCCTTTGATCTTTTCTACGGGGTCTGACGCTCAGTGGAACGAAAACTCACG
TTAAGGGATTTTGGTCATGAGATTATCAAAAAGGATCTTCACCTAGATCCTTTTAAATTAAAAATGAAGT
TTTAAATCAATCTAAAGTATATATGAGTAAACTTGGTCTGACAGTTACCAATGCTTAATCAGTGAGGCAC
CTATCTCAGCGATCTGTCTATTTCGTTCATCCATAGTTGCCTGACTCCCCGTCGTGTAGATAACTACGAT
ACGGGAGGGCTTACCATCTGGCCCCAGTGCTGCAATGATACCGCGAGACCCACGCTCACCGGCTCCAGAT
TTATCAGCAATAAACCAGCCAGCCGGAAGGGCCGAGCGCAGAAGTGGTCCTGCAACTTTATCCGCCTCCA
TCCAGTCTATTAATTGTTGCCGGGAAGCTAGAGTAAGTAGTTCGCCAGTTAATAGTTTGCGCAACGTTGT
TGCCATTGCTACAGGCATCGTGGTGTCACGCTCGTCGTTTGGTATGGCTTCATTCAGCTCCGGTTCCCAA
CGATCAAGGCGAGTTACATGATCCCCCATGTTGTGCAAAAAAGCGGTTAGCTCCTTCGGTCCTCCGATCG
TTGTCAGAAGTAAGTTGGCCGCAGTGTTATCACTCATGGTTATGGCAGCACTGCATAATTCTCTTACTGT
CATGCCATCCGTAAGATGCTTTTCTGTGACTGGTGAGTACTCAACCAAGTCATTCTGAGAATAGTGTATG
CGGCGACCGAGTTGCTCTTGCCCGGCGTCAATACGGGATAATACCGCGCCACATAGCAGAACTTTAAAAG
TGCTCATCATTGGAAAACGTTCTTCGGGGCGAAAACTCTCAAGGATCTTACCGCTGTTGAGATCCAGTTC
GATGTAACCCACTCGTGCACCCAACTGATCTTCAGCATCTTTTACTTTCACCAGCGTTTCTGGGTGAGCA
AAAACAGGAAGGCAAAATGCCGCAAAAAAGGGAATAAGGGCGACACGGAAATGTTGAATACTCATACTCT
TCCTTTTTCAATATTATTGAAGCATTTATCAGGGTTATTGTCTCATGAGCGGATACATATTTGAATGTAT
TTAGAAAAATAAACAAATAGGGGTTCCGCGCACATTTCCCCGAAAAGTGCCACCTAAATTGTAAGCGTTA
ATATTTTGTTAAAATTCGCGTTAAATTTTTGTTAAATCAGCTCATTTTTTAACCAATAGGCCGAAATCGG
CAAAATCCCTTATAAATCAAAAGAATAGACCGAGATAGGGT
[37 nt withheld, positions 6692-6728]
AAAGAACGTGGACTCCAACGTCAAAGG
[49 nt withheld, positions 6756-6804]
T
[91 nt withheld, positions 6806-6896]
G
[124 nt withheld, positions 6898-7021]
CCCATTCGCCATTCAGGCTGCGCAACTGTTGGGAAGG
Features (pLannotate 1.2.2; 18 found; start..end, strand, type, name):
     32..164     -  repeat_region  AAV2 ITR (fragment): inverted terminal repeat of adeno-associated virus serotype 2 inverted
    256..467     +  promoter       EF-1α core promoter: core promoter for human elongation factor EF-1α
    468..576     +  intron         EF-1α intron A (fragment): intron upstream of the start codon of human EF-1α
   1202..1405    +  intron         EF-1α intron A: truncated intron upstream of the start codon of human EF-1α
   1427..2290    +  CDS            CoChR: high-photocurrent channelrhodopsin from Chloromonas oogama (Shemesh et al., 2017)
   2327..2776    +  CDS            KA2: first 150 residues of the mouse kainate receptor subunit 2 mediates targeting to the neuronal soma (Shemesh et al., 2017)
   2795..3511    +  CDS            EGFP: the original enhanced GFP (Yang et al., 1996) mammalian codon-optimized
   3512..3536    +  misc_feature   MCS (fragment): pBluescript multiple cloning site
   3536..4124    +  misc_feature   WPRE: woodchuck hepatitis virus posttranscriptional regulatory element
   4167..4288    -  polyA_signal   SV40 poly(A) signal: SV40 polyadenylation signal
   4311..4379    -  CDS            large T antigen (fragment): large T antigen from SV40 (simian virus 40)
   4450..4583    +  repeat_region  AAV2 ITR: inverted terminal repeat of adeno-associated virus serotype 2 inverted
   4577..4633    -  CDS            lacI (fragment): lac repressor; lacI; The lac repressor binds to the lac operator to inhibit transcription in E. coli. This inhibition can be relieved by adding lactose or isopropyl-β-D-thiogalactopyranoside (IPTG).
   4816..5404    -  rep_origin     ori: high-copy-number ColE1/pMB1/pBR322/pUC origin of replication
   5575..6435    -  CDS            AmpR: β-lactamase; bla; confers resistance to ampicillin, carbenicillin, and related antibiotics
   6436..6540    -  promoter       AmpR promoter: bla
   6593..7021    -  rep_origin     f1 ori (sequence partly withheld): f1 bacteriophage origin of replication; arrow indicates direction of (+) strand synthesis
   7026..37      -  CDS            lacZα (fragment) (across the origin): LacZα fragment of β-galactosidase; lacZ fragment
