[The description below was written by a language model from this plasmid's Addgene catalogue record and pLannotate feature annotations shown in this document.]
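Description:
pAAV-EF1alpha-soCoChR-GFP is an adeno-associated virus transfer plasmid of about 7.1 kb for mammalian expression of a soma-targeted channelrhodopsin. It is built on a pAAV backbone carrying a high-copy ColE1/pUC-type origin, an f1 phage origin and a β-lactamase gene with its own promoter, so it is maintained in E. coli under ampicillin selection. The record lists a recombination-deficient growth strain, a common choice for plasmids with repeat-rich ITRs. Short lacZα, lacI and SV40 large T antigen matches in the annotation appear to be backbone remnants rather than functional elements.

The expression cassette lies between two AAV2 inverted terminal repeats, which are the cis elements that allow it to be replicated and packaged into AAV particles when rep, cap and helper functions are supplied in trans. Transcription is driven by the human EF-1α promoter, annotated as the core promoter followed by intron A segments. It drives a single fusion reading frame: CoChR, the high-photocurrent channelrhodopsin from Chloromonas oogama, joined through a short flexible linker to the first 150 residues of the kainate receptor subunit KA2, followed by EGFP at the C terminus. The KA2 fragment restricts the opsin to the neuronal cell body, and EGFP reports expression and localisation. Downstream, a WPRE enhances transcript stability and expression. An SV40 poly(A) signal follows it, although the annotation places this on the reverse strand.

By keeping the opsin out of neurites, the construct reduces stray activation of neighbouring cells during patterned illumination. According to the record, this enables optogenetic stimulation with single-cell, single-millisecond resolution.
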