Addgene plasmid #107709: pAAV-EF1alpha-soCoChR-GFP
Purpose: A somatic channelrhodopsin, which enables single cell, single millisecond resolution optogenetics. EF1alpha promoter
Depositing lab: Edward Boyden. Depositing organization: Massachusetts Institute of Technology. Publication: Temporally precise single-cell-resolution optogenetics. Shemesh OA, Tanese D, Zampini V, Linghu C, Piatkevich K, Ronzitti E, Papagiakoumou E, Boyden ES, Emiliani V. Nat Neurosci. 2017 Dec;20(12):1796-1806. doi: 10.1038/s41593-017-0018-8. Epub 2017 Nov 13. PubMed 29184208.
Backbone
  Vector backbone: pAAV
  Vector type: Mammalian Expression, AAV
Growth in bacteria
  Bacterial resistance: Ampicillin, 100 μg/mL
  Growth temperature: 37°C
  Growth strain: NEB Stable
  Copy number: High Copy
Gene/Insert
  Gene/Insert name: soCoChR-GFP (alt names: CoChR-ggsggtggsggt-KA2-(1-150); Chloromonas oogama channelrhodopsin, fused to KA2 targeting sequence)
  Species: Chloromonas oogama
  Insert size (bp): 2013
  Promoter: EF1alpha
  Tag / fusion protein: KA2 (C terminal on insert); EGFP (C terminal on insert)
  Cloning method: Gibson Cloning
Terms and licenses: Academic/Nonprofit Terms; Industry Terms: Not Available to Industry
Depositor comments: GenBank IDs: soCoChR = MF795583, KA2(1-150) = MF795584
How to cite: pAAV-EF1alpha-soCoChR-GFP was a gift from Edward Boyden (Addgene plasmid # 107709 ; http://n2t.net/addgene:107709 ; RRID:Addgene_107709)
